Addgene plasmid #36770: TAL2351
Depositing lab: Keith Joung. Depositing organization: Massachusetts General Hospital. Publication: FLASH assembly of TALENs for high-throughput genome editing. Reyon D, Tsai SQ, Khayter C, Foden JA, Sander JD, Joung JK. Nat Biotechnol. 2012 Apr 8. doi: 10.1038/nbt.2170. PubMed 22484455.
Backbone
  Vector backbone: JDS71
  Backbone manufacturer: Joung lab (Addgene Plasmid # 32287)
  Backbone size w/o insert (bp): 6447
  Vector type: Mammalian, T7 for in vitro mRNA synthesis
Growth in bacteria
  Bacterial resistance: Ampicillin, 100 μg/mL
  Growth temperature: 37°C
  Growth strain: XL1 Blue
  Copy number: High Copy
Gene/Insert
  Gene/Insert name: XPC-TALEN_Right (alt name: XPC)
  Species: H. sapiens (human)
  Insert size (bp): 1640
  Entrez Gene: Xpc
  Promoter: CMV
  Tag / fusion protein: 3X Flag (N terminal on backbone); WT FOKI (C terminal on backbone)
  Cloning method: Restriction Enzyme; 5′ cloning site BsmBI (destroyed during cloning); 3′ cloning site BsmBI (destroyed during cloning)
  Sequencing primers: 5′ CMV-F; 3′ BGH-rev
Terms and licenses: Academic/Nonprofit Terms; Industry Terms: Not Available to Industry
Depositor comments: Target binding site: TCCCCGCGGCTCCCCGCC It is strongly recommended that users perform a diagnostic digest to verify this plasmid prior to use. For example, a double digest of the plasmid with BamHI and KpnI should result in two bands at 2.2kb and 5.9kb.
How to cite: TAL2351 was a gift from Keith Joung (Addgene plasmid # 36770 ; http://n2t.net/addgene:36770 ; RRID:Addgene_36770)
