[The description below was written by a language model from this plasmid's Addgene catalogue record.]
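Description:
TAL2351 is a mammalian expression plasmid encoding the right-hand monomer of a TALEN pair directed against the human XPC gene. It is built on the JDS71 backbone (about 6.4 kb without insert), a TALEN expression vector that supplies the invariant parts of the nuclease. A roughly 1.6 kb array of TAL effector repeats, produced by the FLASH assembly method, was inserted between two BsmBI sites that were destroyed in the process, as is usual for type IIS cloning. The plasmid is maintained at high copy in E. coli under ampicillin selection. No feature table accompanies the record, so the origin of replication and other backbone elements are not itemised.

The repeat array determines DNA-binding specificity, with each repeat contacting one base of an 18-nucleotide half-site in XPC noted by the depositor. The backbone fuses this array in frame to an N-terminal 3X FLAG tag, useful for detecting the protein, and to a C-terminal wild-type FokI nuclease domain. Because FokI cleaves only as a dimer, this construct is meant to be used with the matching left-hand XPC TALEN, so that the two monomers bind opposing half-sites and cut the spacer between them. The resulting double-strand break can be repaired by error-prone end joining to give indel mutations, or by homology-directed repair if a donor template is provided. Expression in transfected mammalian cells is driven by the CMV promoter, and the vector type also indicates a T7 promoter for in vitro synthesis of TALEN mRNA. The 3′ sequencing primer suggests a BGH polyadenylation region downstream, though this is not explicitly listed.
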