>Addgene plasmid #36770 | TAL2351 | depositor partial sequence | sequence record 45963 | TAL2351 sequence 1640 bps
GAACCTGACCCCAGACCAGGTAGTCGCAATCGCGTCACATGACGGGGGAAAGCAAGCCCTGGAAACCGTG
CAAAGGTTGTTGCCGGTCCTTTGTCAAGACCACGGCCTTACACCGGAGCAAGTCGTGGCCATTGCATCCC
ACGACGGTGGCAAACAGGCTCTTGAGACGGTTCAGAGACTTCTCCCAGTTCTCTGTCAAGCCCACGGGCT
GACTCCCGATCAAGTTGTAGCGATTGCGTCGCATGACGGAGGGAAACAAGCATTGGAGACTGTCCAACGG
CTCCTTCCCGTGTTGTGTCAAGCCCACGGTTTGACGCCTGCACAAGTGGTCGCCATCGCCAGCCATGATG
GCGGTAAGCAGGCGCTGGAAACAGTACAGCGCCTGCTGCCTGTACTGTGCCAGGATCATGGACTGACCCC
AGACCAGGTAGTCGCAATCGCGAACAATAATGGGGGAAAGCAAGCCCTGGAAACCGTGCAAAGGTTGTTG
CCGGTCCTTTGTCAAGACCACGGCCTTACACCGGAGCAAGTCGTGGCCATTGCATCCCACGACGGTGGCA
AACAGGCTCTTGAGACGGTTCAGAGACTTCTCCCAGTTCTCTGTCAAGCCCACGGGCTGACTCCCGATCA
AGTTGTAGCGATTGCGAATAACAATGGAGGGAAACAAGCATTGGAGACTGTCCAACGGCTCCTTCCCGTG
TTGTGTCAAGCCCACGGTTTGACGCCTGCACAAGTGGTCGCCATCGCCAACAACAACGGCGGTAAGCAGG
CGCTGGAAACAGTACAGCGCCTGCTGCCTGTACTGTGCCAGGATCATGGACTGACCCCAGACCAGGTAGT
CGCAATCGCGTCACATGACGGGGGAAAGCAAGCCCTGGAAACCGTGCAAAGGTTGTTGCCGGTCCTTTGT
CAAGACCACGGCCTTACACCGGAGCAAGTCGTGGCCATTGCAAGCAATGGGGGTGGCAAACAGGCTCTTG
AGACGGTTCAGAGACTTCTCCCAGTTCTCTGTCAAGCCCACGGGCTGACTCCCGATCAAGTTGTAGCGAT
TGCGTCGCATGACGGAGGGAAACAAGCATTGGAGACTGTCCAACGGCTCCTTCCCGTGTTGTGTCAAGCC
CACGGTTTGACGCCTGCACAAGTGGTCGCCATCGCCAGCCATGATGGCGGTAAGCAGGCGCTGGAAACAG
TACAGCGCCTGCTGCCTGTACTGTGCCAGGATCATGGACTGACCCCAGACCAGGTAGTCGCAATCGCGTC
ACATGACGGGGGAAAGCAAGCCCTGGAAACCGTGCAAAGGTTGTTGCCGGTCCTTTGTCAAGACCACGGC
CTTACACCGGAGCAAGTCGTGGCCATTGCATCCCACGACGGTGGCAAACAGGCTCTTGAGACGGTTCAGA
GACTTCTCCCAGTTCTCTGTCAAGCCCACGGGCTGACTCCCGATCAAGTTGTAGCGATTGCGAATAACAA
TGGAGGGAAACAAGCATTGGAGACTGTCCAACGGCTCCTTCCCGTGTTGTGTCAAGCCCACGGTTTGACG
CCTGCACAAGTGGTCGCCATCGCCAGCCATGATGGCGGTAAGCAGGCGCTGGAAACAGTACAGCGCCTGC
TGCCTGTACTGTGCCAGGATCATGGACTGA
