>Addgene plasmid #36770 | TAL2351 | addgene partial sequence | sequence record 47186 | CMV-F 5'-CGCAAATGGGCGGTAGGCGTG-3'
ACTAGAGAACCCACTGCTTACTGGCTTATCGAAATTAATACGACTCACTATAGGGAGACCCAAGCTGGCT
AGCACCATGGACTACAAAGACCATGACGGTGATTATAAAGATCATGACATCGATTACAAGGATGACGATG
ACAAGATGGCCCCCAAGAAGAAGAGGAAGGTGGGCATTCACCGCGGGGTACCTATGGTGGACTTGAGGAC
ACTCGGTTATTCGCAACAGCAACAGGAGAAAATCAAGCCTAAGGTCAGGAGCACCGTCGCGCAACACCAC
GAGGCGCTTGTGGGGCATGGCTTCACTCATGCGCATATTGTCGCGCTTTCACAGCACCCTGCGGCGCTTG
GGACGGTGGCTGTCAAATACCAAGATATGATTGCGGCCCTGCCCGAAGCCACGCACGAGGCAATTGTAGG
GGTCGGTAAACAGTGGTCGGGAGCGCGAGCACTTGAGGCGCTGCTGACTGTGGCGGGTGAGCTTAGGGGG
CCTCCGCTCCAGCTCGACACCGGGCAGCTGCTGAAGATCGCGAAGAGAGGGGGAGTAACAGCGGTAGAGG
CAGTGCACGCCTGGCGCAATGCGCTCACCGGGGCCCCCTTGAACCTGACCCCAGACCAGGTAGTCGCAAT
CGCGTCACATGACGGGGGAAAGCAAGCCCTGGAAACC
