>Addgene plasmid #36770 | TAL2351 | addgene partial sequence | sequence record 48223 | JDS-TALEN-F 5'-TAGGGGTCGGTAAACAGTGG-3'
TGTGCGGGTGAGCTTAGGGGGCCTCCGCTCCAGCTCGACACCGGGCAGCTGCTGAAGATCGCGAAGAGAG
GGGGAGTAACAGCGGTAGAGGCAGTGCACGCCTGGCGCAATGCGCTCACCGGGGCCCCCTTGAACCTGAC
CCCAGACCAGGTAGTCGCAATCGCGTCACATGACGGGGGAAAGCAAGCCCTGGAAACCGTGCAAAGGTTG
TTGCCGGTCCTTTGTCAAGACCACGGCCTTACACCGGAGCAAGTCGTGGCCATTGCATCCCACGACGGTG
GCAAACAGGCTCTTGAGACGGTTCAGAGACTTCTCCCAGTTCTCTGTCAAGCCCACGGGCTGACTCCCGA
TCAAGTTGTAGCGATTGCGTCGCATGACGGAGGGAAACAAGCATTGGAGACTGTCCAACGGCTCCTTCCC
GTGTTGTGTCAAGCCCACGGTTTGACGCCTGCACAAGTGGTCGCCATCGCCAGCCATGATGGCGGTAAGC
AGGCGCTGGAAACAGTACAGCGCCTGCTGCCTGTACTGTGCCAGGATCATGGACTGACCCCAGACCAGGT
AGTCGCAATCGCGAACAATAATGGGGGAAAGCAAGCCCTGGAAACCGTGCAAAGGTTGTTGCCGGTCCTT
TGTCAAGACCACGGCCTTACACCGGAGCAAGTCGTGGCCATTGCATCCCACGACGGTGGCAAACAGGCTC
TTGAGACGGTTCAGAGACTTCTCCCAGTTCTCTGTCAAGCCCACGGGCTGACTCCCGATCAAGTTGTAGC
GATTGCGAATAACAATGGAGGGAAACAAGCATTGGAGACTGTCCAACGGCTCCTTCCCGTGTTGTGTCAA
GCCCACGGTTTGACGCCTGCACAAGTGGTCGCCATCGCCAACAACAACGGCGGTAAGCAGGCGCTGGAAA
CA
